Addgene plasmid #159994: T7pr-His6-MBP-TEV-dCas9-BirA*
Purpose: Bacterial expression of dCas9-BirA*
Depositing lab: Jacob Corn. Depositing organization: ETH Zurich (Swiss Federal Institute of Technology). Publication: The Histone Chaperone FACT Induces Cas9 Multi-turnover Behavior and Modifies Genome Manipulation in Human Cells. Wang AS, Chen LC, Wu RA, Hao Y, McSwiggen DT, Heckert AB, Richardson CD, Gowen BG, Kazane KR, Vu JT, Wyman SK, Shin JJ, Darzacq X, Walter JC, Corn JE. Mol Cell. 2020 Jul 16;79(2):221-233.e5. doi: 10.1016/j.molcel.2020.06.014. Epub 2020 Jun 29. PubMed 32603710.
Backbone
  Vector backbone: pML-2CT
  Backbone manufacturer: MacroLab, UC Berkeley
  Backbone size w/o insert (bp): 4766
  Vector type: Bacterial Expression
Growth in bacteria
  Bacterial resistance: Ampicillin, 100 μg/mL
  Growth temperature: 37°C
  Growth strain: DH5alpha
  Copy number: High Copy
Gene/Insert
  Gene/Insert name: dCas9-BirA*
  Species: Streptococcus pyogenes
  Insert size (bp): 6492
  Mutation: D10A, H840A
  Promoter: T7
  Tag / fusion protein: 6X-His, MBP, 3X-FLAG, NLS (N terminal on insert)
  Cloning method: Ligation Independent Cloning
  Sequencing primers: 5′ T7 Promoter; 3′ T7 Terminal
Terms and licenses: Academic/Nonprofit Terms; Industry Terms: Not Available to Industry
How to cite: T7pr-His6-MBP-TEV-dCas9-BirA* was a gift from Jacob Corn (Addgene plasmid # 159994 ; http://n2t.net/addgene:159994 ; RRID:Addgene_159994)
