[The description below was written by a language model from this plasmid's Addgene catalogue record and pLannotate feature annotations shown in this document.]
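Description:
T7pr-His6-MBP-TEV-dCas9-BirA* is a bacterial expression plasmid built on the pML-2CT ligation-independent cloning backbone, designed to produce recombinant catalytically dead Cas9 fused to a promiscuous biotin ligase. It is propagated in E. coli under ampicillin selection (bla with its native promoter) and replicates from a ColE1/pMB1-type origin. The catalogue lists it as high copy, although the annotation also detects pBR322-derived bom and rop elements, rop being normally associated with copy-number restraint. Split fragments of the tetracycline resistance gene and its promoter flank the expression cassette. These are remnants of the pBR322-type parent interrupted by the insert, not a functional marker.

The expression cassette is driven by a T7 promoter with the phage T7 gene 10 ribosome binding site and closed by a T7 terminator, so expression requires a host supplying T7 RNA polymerase. The open reading frame begins with a 6xHis tag and a cytosolic (signal-sequence-free) maltose binding protein, which aid affinity purification and solubility. The construct name indicates that a TEV protease site follows to allow their removal, though that site is not annotated in the feature table. Next comes Streptococcus pyogenes Cas9 carrying the D10A and H840A mutations that abolish both nuclease activities while preserving guide RNA-directed DNA binding. It is followed by a bipartite nucleoplasmin NLS and BirA(R118G), the BioID enzyme that biotinylates nearby proteins. The catalogue also lists a 3xFLAG tag and an N-terminal NLS, which the annotation does not resolve; they may lie in the unannotated gap between MBP and Cas9.

The purified protein is suited to proximity-labelling experiments that identify factors near DNA-bound Cas9. This fits the associated study, which reported an effect of the histone chaperone FACT on Cas9 turnover.
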