Features (pLannotate 1.2.2; 18 found; start..end, strand, type, name):
      1..105     +  promoter       AmpR promoter: bla
    106..966     +  CDS            AmpR: β-lactamase; bla; confers resistance to ampicillin, carbenicillin, and related antibiotics
   1137..1725    +  rep_origin     ori: high-copy-number ColE1/pMB1/pBR322/pUC origin of replication
   1911..2050    -  misc_feature   bom: basis of mobility region from pBR322
   2152..2343    -  CDS            rop: Rop protein, which maintains plasmids at low copy number; rop
   2360..2740    +  CDS            YPB1_ECOLX: Protein predicted: Swiss-Prot protein existence level 4. From Escherichia coli.
   2982..3882    -  CDS            TcR (fragment): tetracycline efflux protein; tet; confers resistance to tetracycline
   3904..3922    +  promoter       T7 promoter: promoter for bacteriophage T7 RNA polymerase
   4011..4033    +  RBS            RBS: efficient ribosome binding site from bacteriophage T7 gene 10 (Olins and Rangwala, 1989)
   4053..4070    +  CDS            6xHis: 6xHis affinity tag
   4080..5180    +  CDS            MBP: maltose binding protein from E. coli; malE (mutated); This version of the gene does not encode a signal sequence, so MBP will remain in the cytosol.
   5385..9485    +  CDS            Cas9: Cas9 (Csn1) endonuclease from the Streptococcus pyogenes Type II CRISPR/Cas system generates RNA-guided double strand breaks in DNA
   9486..9533    +  CDS            nucleoplasmin NLS: bipartite nuclear localization signal from nucleoplasmin
   9570..10529   +  CDS            BirA(R118G): promiscuous R118G mutant of the E. coli biotin protein ligase (Cronan, 2005) also known as BirA* or BioID
  10645..10694   +  CDS            SET1 (fragment): solubility-enhancement tag derived from T7 phage gene 10B
  10702..10749   +  terminator     T7 terminator: transcription terminator for bacteriophage T7 RNA polymerase
  10775..11067   -  CDS            TcR (fragment): tetracycline efflux protein; tet; confers resistance to tetracycline
  11115..11143   -  promoter       tet promoter: E. coli promoter for tetracycline efflux protein gene
>Addgene plasmid #159994 | T7pr-His6-MBP-TEV-dCas9-BirA* | addgene full sequence | sequence record 314790 | Addgene NGS Result
CGCGGAACCCCTATTTGTTTATTTTTCTAAATACATTCAAATATGTATCCGCTCATGAGACAATAACCCT
GATAAATGCTTCAATAACATTGAAAAAGGAAGAGTATGAGTATTCAACATTTCCGTGTCGCCCTTATTCC
CTTTTTTGCGGCATTTTGCCTTCCTGTTTTTGCTCACCCAGAAACGCTGGTGAAAGTAAAAGATGCTGAA
GATCAGTTGGGTGCACGAGTGGGTTACATCGAACTGGATCTCAACAGCGGTAAGATCCTTGAGAGTTTTC
GCCCCGAAGAACGTTTTCCAATGATGAGCACTTTTAAAGTTCTGCTATGTGGCGCGGTATTATCCCGTGT
TGACGCCGGGCAAGAGCAACTCGGTCGCCGCATACACTATTCTCAGAATGACTTGGTTGAGTACTCACCA
GTCACAGAAAAGCATCTTACGGATGGCATGACAGTAAGAGAATTATGCAGTGCTGCCATAACCATGAGTG
ATAACACTGCGGCCAACTTACTTCTGACAACGATCGGAGGACCGAAGGAGCTAACCGCTTTTTTGCACAA
CATGGGGGATCATGTAACTCGCCTTGATCGTTGGGAACCGGAGCTGAATGAAGCCATACCAAACGACGAG
CGTGACACCACGATGCCTGCAGCAATGGCAACAACGTTGCGCAAACTATTAACTGGCGAACTACTTACTC
TAGCTTCCCGGCAACAATTAATAGACTGGATGGAGGCGGATAAAGTTGCAGGACCACTTCTGCGCTCGGC
CCTTCCGGCTGGCTGGTTTATTGCTGATAAATCTGGAGCCGGTGAGCGTGGGTCTCGCGGTATCATTGCA
GCACTGGGGCCAGATGGTAAGCCCTCCCGTATCGTAGTTATCTACACGACGGGGAGTCAGGCAACTATGG
ATGAACGAAATAGACAGATCGCTGAGATAGGTGCCTCACTGATTAAGCATTGGTAACTGTCAGACCAAGT
TTACTCATATATACTTTAGATTGATTTAAAACTTCATTTTTAATTTAAAAGGATCTAGGTGAAGATCCTT
TTTGATAATCTCATGACCAAAATCCCTTAACGTGAGTTTTCGTTCCACTGAGCGTCAGACCCCGTAGAAA
AGATCAAAGGATCTTCTTGAGATCCTTTTTTTCTGCGCGTAATCTGCTGCTTGCAAACAAAAAAACCACC
GCTACCAGCGGTGGTTTGTTTGCCGGATCAAGAGCTACCAACTCTTTTTCCGAAGGTAACTGGCTTCAGC
AGAGCGCAGATACCAAATACTGTCCTTCTAGTGTAGCCGTAGTTAGGCCACCACTTCAAGAACTCTGTAG
CACCGCCTACATACCTCGCTCTGCTAATCCTGTTACCAGTGGCTGCTGCCAGTGGCGATAAGTCGTGTCT
TACCGGGTTGGACTCAAGACGATAGTTACCGGATAAGGCGCAGCGGTCGGGCTGAACGGGGGGTTCGTGC
ACACAGCCCAGCTTGGAGCGAACGACCTACACCGAACTGAGATACCTACAGCGTGAGCTATGAGAAAGCG
CCACGCTTCCCGAAGGGAGAAAGGCGGACAGGTATCCGGTAAGCGGCAGGGTCGGAACAGGAGAGCGCAC
GAGGGAGCTTCCAGGGGGAAACGCCTGGTATCTTTATAGTCCTGTCGGGTTTCGCCACCTCTGACTTGAG
CGTCGATTTTTGTGATGCTCGTCAGGGGGGCGGAGCCTATGGAAAAACGCCAGCAACGCGGCCTTTTTAC
GGTTCCTGGCCTTTTGCTGGCCTTTTGCTCACATGTTCTTTCCTGCGTTATCCCCTGATTCTGTGGATAA
CCGTATTACCGCCTTTGAGTGAGCTGATACCGCTCGCCGCAGCCGAACGACCGAGCGCAGCGAGTCAGTG
AGCGAGGAAGCGGAAGAGCGCCTGATGCGGTATTTTCTCCTTACGCATCTGTGCGGTATTTCACACCGCA
ATGGTGCACTCTCAGTACAATCTGCTCTGATGCCGCATAGTTAAGCCAGTATACACTCCGCTATCGCTAC
GTGACTGGGTCATGGCTGCGCCCCGACACCCGCCAACACCCGCTGACGCGCCCTGACGGGCTTGTCTGCT
CCCGGCATCCGCTTACAGACAAGCTGTGACCGTCTCCGGGAGCTGCATGTGTCAGAGGTTTTCACCGTCA
TCACCGAAACGCGCGAGGCAGCTGCGGTAAAGCTCATCAGCGTGGTCGTGAAGCGATTCACAGATGTCTG
CCTGTTCATCCGCGTCCAGCTCGTTGAGTTTCTCCAGAAGCGTTAATGTCTGGCTTCTGATAAAGCGGGC
CATGTTAAGGGCGGTTTTTTCCTGTTTGGTCACTGATGCCTCCGTGTAAGGGGGATTTCTGTTCATGGGG
GTAATGATACCGATGAAACGAGAGAGGATGCTCACGATACGGGTTACTGATGATGAACATGCCCGGTTAC
TGGAACGTTGTGAGGGTAAACAACTGGCGGTATGGATGCGGCGGGACCAGAGAAAAATCACTCAGGGTCA
ATGCCAGCGCTTCGTTAATACAGATGTAGGTGTTCCACAGGGTAGCCAGCAGCATCCTGCGATGCAGATC
CGGAACATAATGGTGCAGGGCGCTGACTTCCGCGTTTCCAGACTTTACGAAACACGGAAACCGAAGACCA
TTCATGTTGTTGCTCAGGTCGCAGACGTTTTGCAGCAGCAGTCGCTTCACGTTCGCTCGCGTATCGGTGA
TTCATTCTGCTAACCAGTAAGGCAACCCCGCCAGCCTAGCCGGGTCCTCAACGACAGGAGCACGATCATG
CGCACCCGTGGCCAGGACCCAACGCTGCCCGAGATGCGCCGCGTGCGGCTGCTGGAGATGGCGGACGCGA
TGGATATGTTCTGCCAAGGGTTGGTTTGCGCATTCACAGTTCTCCGCAAGAATTGATTGGCTCCAATTCT
TGGAGTGGTGAATCCGTTAGCGAGGTGCCGCCGGCTTCCATTCAGGTCGAGGTGGCCCGGCTCCATGCAC
CGCGACGCAACGCGGGGAGGCAGACAAGGTATAGGGCGGCGCCTACAATCCATGCCAACCCGTTCCATGT
GCTCGCCGAGGCGGCATAAATCGCCGTGACGATCAGCGGTCCAATGATCGAAGTTAGGCTGGTAAGAGCC
GCGAGCGATCCTTGAAGCTGTCCCTGATGGTCGTCATCTACCTGCCTGGACAGCATGGCCTGCAACGCGG
GCATCCCGATGCCGCCGGAAGCGAGAAGAATCATAATGGGGAAGGCCATCCAGCCTCGCGTCGCGAACGC
CAGCAAGACGTAGCCCAGCGCGTCGGCCGCCATGCCGGCGATAATGGCCTGCTTCTCGCCGAAACGTTTG
GTGGCGGGACCAGTGACGAAGGCTTGAGCGAGGGCGTGCAAGATTCCGAATACCGCAAGCGACAGGCCGA
TCATCGTCGCGCTCCAGCGAAAGCGGTCCTCGCCGAAAATGACCCAGAGCGCTGCCGGCACCTGTCCTAC
GAGTTGCATGATAAAGAAGACAGTCATAAGTGCGGCGACGATAGTCATGCCCCGCGCCCACCGGAAGGAG
CTGACTGGGTTGAAGGCTCTCAAGGGCATCGGTCGACGCTCTCCCTTATGCGACTCCTGCATTAGGAAGC
AGCCCAGTAGTAGGTTGAGGCCGTTGAGCACCGCCGCCGCAAGGAATGGTGCATGCAAGGAGATGGCGCC
CAACAGTCCCCCGGCCACGGGGCCTGCCACCATACCCACGCCGAAACAAGCGCTCATGAGCCCGAAGTGG
CGAGCCCGATCTTCCCCATCGGTGATGTCGGCGATATAGGCGCCAGCAACCGCACCTGTGGCGCCGGTGA
TGCCGGCCACGATGCGTCCGGCGTAGAGGATCGAGATCTCGATCCCGCGAAATTAATACGACTCACTATA
GGGAGACCACAACGGTTTCCCTCTAGTGCCGGCTCCGGAGAGCTCTTTAATTAAGCGGCCGCCCTGCAGG
ACTCGAGTTCTAGAAATAATTTTGTTTAACTTTAAGAAGGAGATATACATATGAAATCTTCTCACCATCA
CCATCACCATGGTTCTTCTATGAAAATCGAAGAAGGTAAACTGGTAATCTGGATTAACGGCGATAAAGGC
TATAACGGTCTCGCTGAAGTCGGTAAGAAATTCGAGAAAGATACCGGAATTAAAGTCACCGTTGAGCATC
CGGATAAACTGGAAGAGAAATTCCCACAGGTTGCGGCAACTGGCGATGGCCCTGACATTATCTTCTGGGC
ACACGACCGCTTTGGTGGCTACGCTCAATCTGGCCTGTTGGCTGAAATCACCCCGGACAAAGCGTTCCAG
GACAAGCTGTATCCGTTTACCTGGGATGCCGTACGTTACAACGGCAAGCTGATTGCTTACCCGATCGCTG
TTGAAGCGTTATCGCTGATTTATAACAAAGATCTGCTGCCGAACCCGCCAAAAACCTGGGAAGAGATCCC
GGCGCTGGATAAAGAACTGAAAGCGAAAGGTAAGAGCGCGCTGATGTTCAACCTGCAAGAACCGTACTTC
ACCTGGCCGCTGATTGCTGCTGACGGGGGTTATGCGTTCAAGTATGAAAACGGCAAGTACGACATTAAAG
ACGTGGGCGTGGATAACGCTGGCGCGAAAGCGGGTCTGACCTTCCTGGTTGACCTGATTAAAAACAAACA
CATGAATGCAGACACCGATTACTCCATCGCAGAAGCTGCCTTTAATAAAGGCGAAACAGCGATGACCATC
AACGGCCCGTGGGCATGGTCCAACATCGACACCAGCAAAGTGAATTATGGTGTAACGGTACTGCCGACCT
TCAAGGGTCAACCATCCAAACCGTTCGTTGGCGTGCTGAGCGCAGGTATTAACGCCGCCAGTCCGAACAA
AGAGCTGGCAAAAGAGTTCCTCGAAAACTATCTGCTGACTGATGAAGGTCTGGAAGCGGTTAATAAAGAC
AAACCGCTGGGTGCCGTAGCGCTGAAGTCTTACGAGGAAGAGTTGGCGAAAGATCCACGTATTGCCGCCA
CTATGGAAAACGCCCAGAAAGGTGAAATCATGCCGAACATCCCGCAGATGTCCGCTTTCTGGTATGCCGT
GCGTACTGCGGTGATCAACGCCGCCAGCGGTCGTCAGACTGTCGATGAAGCCCTGAAAGACGCGCAGACT
AATTCGAGCTCGAACAACAACAACAATAACAATAACAACAACCTCGGGATCGAGGAAAACCTGTACTTCC
AATCCAATGCCACCATGGACTATAAGGACCACGACGGAGACTACAAGGATCATGATATTGATTACAAAGA
CGATGACGATAAGATGGCCCCAAAGAAGAAGCGGAAGGTCGGTATCCACGGAGTCCCAGCAGCCGACAAG
AAGTACAGCATCGGCCTGGCCATCGGCACCAACTCTGTGGGCTGGGCCGTGATCACCGACGAGTACAAGG
TGCCCAGCAAGAAATTCAAGGTGCTGGGCAACACCGACCGGCACAGCATCAAGAAGAACCTGATCGGCGC
CCTGCTGTTCGACAGCGGAGAAACAGCCGAGGCCACCCGGCTGAAGAGAACCGCCAGAAGAAGATACACC
AGACGGAAGAACCGGATCTGCTATCTGCAAGAGATCTTCAGCAACGAGATGGCCAAGGTGGACGACAGCT
TCTTCCACAGACTGGAAGAGTCCTTCCTGGTGGAAGAGGATAAGAAGCACGAGCGGCACCCCATCTTCGG
CAACATCGTGGACGAGGTGGCCTACCACGAGAAGTACCCCACCATCTACCACCTGAGAAAGAAACTGGTG
GACAGCACCGACAAGGCCGACCTGCGGCTGATCTATCTGGCCCTGGCCCACATGATCAAGTTCCGGGGCC
ACTTCCTGATCGAGGGCGACCTGAACCCCGACAACAGCGACGTGGACAAGCTGTTCATCCAGCTGGTGCA
GACCTACAACCAGCTGTTCGAGGAAAACCCCATCAACGCCAGCGGCGTGGACGCCAAGGCCATCCTGTCT
GCCAGACTGAGCAAGAGCAGACGGCTGGAAAATCTGATCGCCCAGCTGCCCGGCGAGAAGAAGAATGGCC
TGTTCGGCAACCTGATTGCCCTGAGCCTGGGCCTGACCCCCAACTTCAAGAGCAACTTCGACCTGGCCGA
GGATGCCAAACTGCAGCTGAGCAAGGACACCTACGACGACGACCTGGACAACCTGCTGGCCCAGATCGGC
GACCAGTACGCCGACCTGTTTCTGGCCGCCAAGAACCTGTCCGACGCCATCCTGCTGAGCGACATCCTGA
GAGTGAACACCGAGATCACCAAGGCCCCCCTGAGCGCCTCTATGATCAAGAGATACGACGAGCACCACCA
GGACCTGACCCTGCTGAAAGCTCTCGTGCGGCAGCAGCTGCCTGAGAAGTACAAAGAGATTTTCTTCGAC
CAGAGCAAGAACGGCTACGCCGGCTACATCGATGGCGGAGCCAGCCAGGAAGAGTTCTACAAGTTCATCA
AGCCCATCCTGGAAAAGATGGACGGCACCGAGGAACTGCTCGTGAAGCTGAACAGAGAGGACCTGCTGCG
GAAGCAGCGGACCTTCGACAACGGCAGCATCCCCCACCAGATCCACCTGGGAGAGCTGCACGCCATTCTG
CGGCGGCAGGAAGATTTTTACCCATTCCTGAAGGACAACCGGGAAAAGATCGAGAAGATCCTGACCTTCC
GCATCCCCTACTACGTGGGCCCTCTGGCCAGGGGAAACAGCAGATTCGCCTGGATGACCAGAAAGAGCGA
GGAAACCATCACCCCCTGGAACTTCGAGGAAGTGGTGGACAAGGGCGCCAGCGCCCAGAGCTTCATCGAG
CGGATGACCAACTTCGATAAGAACCTGCCCAACGAGAAGGTGCTGCCCAAGCACAGCCTGCTGTACGAGT
ACTTCACCGTGTACAACGAGCTGACCAAAGTGAAATACGTGACCGAGGGAATGAGAAAGCCCGCCTTCCT
GAGCGGCGAGCAGAAAAAAGCCATCGTGGACCTGCTGTTCAAGACCAACCGGAAAGTGACCGTGAAGCAG
CTGAAAGAGGACTACTTCAAGAAAATCGAGTGCTTCGACTCCGTGGAAATCTCCGGCGTGGAAGATCGGT
TCAACGCCTCCCTGGGCACATACCACGATCTGCTGAAAATTATCAAGGACAAGGACTTCCTGGACAATGA
GGAAAACGAGGACATTCTGGAAGATATCGTGCTGACCCTGACACTGTTTGAGGACAGAGAGATGATCGAG
GAACGGCTGAAAACCTATGCCCACCTGTTCGACGACAAAGTGATGAAGCAGCTGAAGCGGCGGAGATACA
CCGGCTGGGGCAGGCTGAGCCGGAAGCTGATCAACGGCATCCGGGACAAGCAGTCCGGCAAGACAATCCT
GGATTTCCTGAAGTCCGACGGCTTCGCCAACAGAAACTTCATGCAGCTGATCCACGACGACAGCCTGACC
TTTAAAGAGGACATCCAGAAAGCCCAGGTGTCCGGCCAGGGCGATAGCCTGCACGAGCACATTGCCAATC
TGGCCGGCAGCCCCGCCATTAAGAAGGGCATCCTGCAGACAGTGAAGGTGGTGGACGAGCTCGTGAAAGT
GATGGGCCGGCACAAGCCCGAGAACATCGTGATCGAAATGGCCAGAGAGAACCAGACCACCCAGAAGGGA
CAGAAGAACAGCCGCGAGAGAATGAAGCGGATCGAAGAGGGCATCAAAGAGCTGGGCAGCCAGATCCTGA
AAGAACACCCCGTGGAAAACACCCAGCTGCAGAACGAGAAGCTGTACCTGTACTACCTGCAGAATGGGCG
GGATATGTACGTGGACCAGGAACTGGACATCAACCGGCTGTCCGACTACGATGTGGACGCTATCGTGCCT
CAGAGCTTTCTGAAGGACGACTCCATCGATAACAAAGTGCTGACTCGGAGCGACAAGAACCGGGGCAAGA
GCGACAACGTGCCCTCCGAAGAGGTCGTGAAGAAGATGAAGAACTACTGGCGCCAGCTGCTGAATGCCAA
GCTGATTACCCAGAGGAAGTTCGACAATCTGACCAAGGCCGAGAGAGGCGGCCTGAGCGAACTGGATAAG
GCCGGCTTCATCAAGAGACAGCTGGTGGAAACCCGGCAGATCACAAAGCACGTGGCACAGATCCTGGACT
CCCGGATGAACACTAAGTACGACGAGAACGACAAACTGATCCGGGAAGTGAAAGTGATCACCCTGAAGTC
CAAGCTGGTGTCCGATTTCCGGAAGGATTTCCAGTTTTACAAAGTGCGCGAGATCAACAACTACCACCAC
GCCCACGACGCCTACCTGAACGCCGTCGTGGGAACCGCCCTGATCAAAAAGTACCCTAAGCTGGAAAGCG
AGTTCGTGTACGGCGACTACAAGGTGTACGACGTGCGGAAGATGATCGCCAAGAGCGAGCAGGAAATCGG
CAAGGCTACCGCCAAGTACTTCTTCTACAGCAACATCATGAACTTTTTCAAGACCGAGATTACCCTGGCC
AACGGCGAGATCCGGAAGCGGCCTCTGATCGAGACAAACGGCGAAACAGGCGAGATCGTGTGGGATAAGG
GCCGGGACTTTGCCACCGTGCGGAAAGTGCTGTCTATGCCCCAAGTGAATATCGTGAAAAAGACCGAGGT
GCAGACAGGCGGCTTCAGCAAAGAGTCTATCCTGCCCAAGAGGAACAGCGACAAGCTGATCGCCAGAAAG
AAGGACTGGGACCCTAAGAAGTACGGCGGCTTCGACAGCCCCACCGTGGCCTATTCTGTGCTGGTGGTGG
CCAAAGTGGAAAAGGGCAAGTCCAAGAAACTGAAGAGTGTGAAAGAGCTGCTGGGGATCACCATCATGGA
AAGAAGCAGCTTCGAGAAGAATCCCATCGACTTTCTGGAAGCCAAGGGCTACAAAGAAGTGAAAAAGGAC
CTGATCATCAAGCTGCCTAAGTACTCCCTGTTCGAGCTGGAAAACGGCCGGAAGAGAATGCTGGCCTCTG
CCGGCGAACTGCAGAAGGGAAACGAACTGGCCCTGCCCTCCAAATATGTGAACTTCCTGTACCTGGCCAG
CCACTATGAGAAGCTGAAGGGCTCCCCCGAGGATAATGAGCAGAAACAGCTGTTTGTGGAACAGCACAAA
CACTACCTGGACGAGATCATCGAGCAGATCAGCGAGTTCTCCAAGAGAGTGATCCTGGCCGACGCTAATC
TGGACAAGGTGCTGAGCGCCTACAACAAGCACAGAGACAAGCCTATCAGAGAGCAGGCCGAGAATATCAT
CCACCTGTTTACCCTGACCAATCTGGGAGCCCCTGCCGCCTTCAAGTACTTTGACACCACCATCGACCGG
AAGAGGTACACCAGCACCAAAGAGGTGCTGGACGCCACCCTGATCCACCAGAGCATCACCGGCCTGTACG
AGACACGGATCGACCTGTCTCAGCTGGGAGGCGACAAAAGGCCGGCGGCCACGAAAAAGGCCGGCCAGGC
AAAAAAGAAAAAGGGCGGTGGTAGCGGTGGCGGAAGCGGTGGAGGCAGTAAGGACAACACCGTGCCCCTG
AAGCTGATCGCCCTGCTGGCCAACGGCGAGTTCCACTCTGGCGAGCAGCTGGGAGAGACCCTGGGAATGA
GCAGAGCCGCCATCAACAAGCACATCCAGACACTGAGAGACTGGGGAGTGGACGTGTTCACCGTGCCTGG
CAAGGGCTACAGCCTGCCTGAGCCTATCCAGCTGCTGAACGCCAAGCAGATCCTGGGACAGCTGGATGGC
GGAAGCGTGGCCGTGCTGCCTGTGATCGACTCCACCAATCAGTACCTGCTGGACAGAATCGGAGAGCTGA
AGTCCGGCGACGCCTGCATCGCCGAGTACCAGCAGGCTGGCAGAGGAGGCAGAGGACGGAAGTGGTTCAG
CCCATTCGGAGCCAACCTGTACCTGTCCATGTTCTGGAGACTGGAGCAGGGACCTGCTGCTGCCATCGGA
CTGAGTCTGGTGATCGGAATCGTGATGGCCGAGGTGCTGAGAAAGCTGGGAGCCGACAAGGTGAGAGTGA
AGTGGCCTAATGACCTGTACCTCCAGGACCGCAAGCTGGCTGGCATCCTGGTGGAGCTGACAGGCAAGAC
AGGCGATGCCGCTCAGATCGTGATCGGAGCCGGAATCAACATGGCCATGAGAAGAGTGGAGGAGAGCGTG
GTGAACCAGGGCTGGATCACCCTGCAGGAGGCTGGCATCAACCTGGACCGGAACACCCTGGCCGCCATGC
TGATCAGAGAGCTGAGAGCCGCTCTGGAGCTGTTCGAGCAGGAGGGACTGGCTCCTTACCTGAGCAGATG
GGAGAAGCTGGACAACTTCATCAACAGACCTGTGAAGCTGATCATCGGCGACAAGGAAATCTTCGGCATC
TCCAGAGGAATCGACAAGCAGGGAGCTCTGCTGCTGGAGCAGGACGGAATCATCAAGCCCTGGATGGGCG
GAGAAATCTCCCTGAGAAGCGCAGAGAAGGCTTACCCTTACGATGTACCGGATTACGCATAGTAACATTG
GAAGTGGATAACGGATCCGCGATCGCGGCGCGCCACCTGGTGGCCGGCCGGTACCACGCGTGCGCGCTGA
TCCGGCTGCTAACAAAGCCCGAAAGGAAGCTGAGTTGGCTGCTGCCACCGCTGAGCAATAACTAGCATAA
CCCCTTGGGGCCTCTAAACGGGTCTTGAGGGGTTTTTTGCTGAAAGGAGGAACTATATCCGGATATCCAC
AGGACGGGTGTGGTCGCCATGATCGCGTAGTCGATAGTGGCTCCAAGTAGCGAAGCGAGCAGGACTGGGC
GGCGGCCAAAGCGGTCGGACAGTGCTCCGAGAACGGGTGCGCATAGAAATTGCATCAACGCATATAGCGC
TAGCAGCACGCCATAGTGACTGGCGATGCTGTCGGAATGGACGATATCCCGCAAGAGGCCCGGCAGTACC
GGCATAACCAAGCCTATGCCTACAGCATCCAGGGTGACGGTGCCGAGGATGACGATGAGCGCATTGTTAG
ATTTCATACACGGTGCCTGACTGCGTTAGCAATTTAACTGTGATAAACTACCGCATTAAAGCTTATCGAT
GATAAGCTGTCAAACATGAGAATTCTTGAAGACGAAAGGGCCTCGTGATACGCCTATTTTTATAGGTTAA
TGTCATGATAATAATGGTTTCTTAGACGTCAGGTGGCACTTTTCGGGGAAATGTG
