>Addgene plasmid #159994 | T7pr-His6-MBP-TEV-dCas9-BirA* | depositor partial sequence | sequence record 310184 | dCas9-BirA* gene
GACAAGAAGTACAGCATCGGCCTGGCCATCGGCACCAACTCTGTGGGCTGGGCCGTGATCACCGACGAGT
ACAAGGTGCCCAGCAAGAAATTCAAGGTGCTGGGCAACACCGACCGGCACAGCATCAAGAAGAACCTGAT
CGGCGCCCTGCTGTTCGACAGCGGAGAAACAGCCGAGGCCACCCGGCTGAAGAGAACCGCCAGAAGAAGA
TACACCAGACGGAAGAACCGGATCTGCTATCTGCAAGAGATCTTCAGCAACGAGATGGCCAAGGTGGACG
ACAGCTTCTTCCACAGACTGGAAGAGTCCTTCCTGGTGGAAGAGGATAAGAAGCACGAGCGGCACCCCAT
CTTCGGCAACATCGTGGACGAGGTGGCCTACCACGAGAAGTACCCCACCATCTACCACCTGAGAAAGAAA
CTGGTGGACAGCACCGACAAGGCCGACCTGCGGCTGATCTATCTGGCCCTGGCCCACATGATCAAGTTCC
GGGGCCACTTCCTGATCGAGGGCGACCTGAACCCCGACAACAGCGACGTGGACAAGCTGTTCATCCAGCT
GGTGCAGACCTACAACCAGCTGTTCGAGGAAAACCCCATCAACGCCAGCGGCGTGGACGCCAAGGCCATC
CTGTCTGCCAGACTGAGCAAGAGCAGACGGCTGGAAAATCTGATCGCCCAGCTGCCCGGCGAGAAGAAGA
ATGGCCTGTTCGGCAACCTGATTGCCCTGAGCCTGGGCCTGACCCCCAACTTCAAGAGCAACTTCGACCT
GGCCGAGGATGCCAAACTGCAGCTGAGCAAGGACACCTACGACGACGACCTGGACAACCTGCTGGCCCAG
ATCGGCGACCAGTACGCCGACCTGTTTCTGGCCGCCAAGAACCTGTCCGACGCCATCCTGCTGAGCGACA
TCCTGAGAGTGAACACCGAGATCACCAAGGCCCCCCTGAGCGCCTCTATGATCAAGAGATACGACGAGCA
CCACCAGGACCTGACCCTGCTGAAAGCTCTCGTGCGGCAGCAGCTGCCTGAGAAGTACAAAGAGATTTTC
TTCGACCAGAGCAAGAACGGCTACGCCGGCTACATCGATGGCGGAGCCAGCCAGGAAGAGTTCTACAAGT
TCATCAAGCCCATCCTGGAAAAGATGGACGGCACCGAGGAACTGCTCGTGAAGCTGAACAGAGAGGACCT
GCTGCGGAAGCAGCGGACCTTCGACAACGGCAGCATCCCCCACCAGATCCACCTGGGAGAGCTGCACGCC
ATTCTGCGGCGGCAGGAAGATTTTTACCCATTCCTGAAGGACAACCGGGAAAAGATCGAGAAGATCCTGA
CCTTCCGCATCCCCTACTACGTGGGCCCTCTGGCCAGGGGAAACAGCAGATTCGCCTGGATGACCAGAAA
GAGCGAGGAAACCATCACCCCCTGGAACTTCGAGGAAGTGGTGGACAAGGGCGCCAGCGCCCAGAGCTTC
ATCGAGCGGATGACCAACTTCGATAAGAACCTGCCCAACGAGAAGGTGCTGCCCAAGCACAGCCTGCTGT
ACGAGTACTTCACCGTGTACAACGAGCTGACCAAAGTGAAATACGTGACCGAGGGAATGAGAAAGCCCGC
CTTCCTGAGCGGCGAGCAGAAAAAAGCCATCGTGGACCTGCTGTTCAAGACCAACCGGAAAGTGACCGTG
AAGCAGCTGAAAGAGGACTACTTCAAGAAAATCGAGTGCTTCGACTCCGTGGAAATCTCCGGCGTGGAAG
ATCGGTTCAACGCCTCCCTGGGCACATACCACGATCTGCTGAAAATTATCAAGGACAAGGACTTCCTGGA
CAATGAGGAAAACGAGGACATTCTGGAAGATATCGTGCTGACCCTGACACTGTTTGAGGACAGAGAGATG
ATCGAGGAACGGCTGAAAACCTATGCCCACCTGTTCGACGACAAAGTGATGAAGCAGCTGAAGCGGCGGA
GATACACCGGCTGGGGCAGGCTGAGCCGGAAGCTGATCAACGGCATCCGGGACAAGCAGTCCGGCAAGAC
AATCCTGGATTTCCTGAAGTCCGACGGCTTCGCCAACAGAAACTTCATGCAGCTGATCCACGACGACAGC
CTGACCTTTAAAGAGGACATCCAGAAAGCCCAGGTGTCCGGCCAGGGCGATAGCCTGCACGAGCACATTG
CCAATCTGGCCGGCAGCCCCGCCATTAAGAAGGGCATCCTGCAGACAGTGAAGGTGGTGGACGAGCTCGT
GAAAGTGATGGGCCGGCACAAGCCCGAGAACATCGTGATCGAAATGGCCAGAGAGAACCAGACCACCCAG
AAGGGACAGAAGAACAGCCGCGAGAGAATGAAGCGGATCGAAGAGGGCATCAAAGAGCTGGGCAGCCAGA
TCCTGAAAGAACACCCCGTGGAAAACACCCAGCTGCAGAACGAGAAGCTGTACCTGTACTACCTGCAGAA
TGGGCGGGATATGTACGTGGACCAGGAACTGGACATCAACCGGCTGTCCGACTACGATGTGGACGCTATC
GTGCCTCAGAGCTTTCTGAAGGACGACTCCATCGATAACAAAGTGCTGACTCGGAGCGACAAGAACCGGG
GCAAGAGCGACAACGTGCCCTCCGAAGAGGTCGTGAAGAAGATGAAGAACTACTGGCGCCAGCTGCTGAA
TGCCAAGCTGATTACCCAGAGGAAGTTCGACAATCTGACCAAGGCCGAGAGAGGCGGCCTGAGCGAACTG
GATAAGGCCGGCTTCATCAAGAGACAGCTGGTGGAAACCCGGCAGATCACAAAGCACGTGGCACAGATCC
TGGACTCCCGGATGAACACTAAGTACGACGAGAACGACAAACTGATCCGGGAAGTGAAAGTGATCACCCT
GAAGTCCAAGCTGGTGTCCGATTTCCGGAAGGATTTCCAGTTTTACAAAGTGCGCGAGATCAACAACTAC
CACCACGCCCACGACGCCTACCTGAACGCCGTCGTGGGAACCGCCCTGATCAAAAAGTACCCTAAGCTGG
AAAGCGAGTTCGTGTACGGCGACTACAAGGTGTACGACGTGCGGAAGATGATCGCCAAGAGCGAGCAGGA
AATCGGCAAGGCTACCGCCAAGTACTTCTTCTACAGCAACATCATGAACTTTTTCAAGACCGAGATTACC
CTGGCCAACGGCGAGATCCGGAAGCGGCCTCTGATCGAGACAAACGGCGAAACAGGCGAGATCGTGTGGG
ATAAGGGCCGGGACTTTGCCACCGTGCGGAAAGTGCTGTCTATGCCCCAAGTGAATATCGTGAAAAAGAC
CGAGGTGCAGACAGGCGGCTTCAGCAAAGAGTCTATCCTGCCCAAGAGGAACAGCGACAAGCTGATCGCC
AGAAAGAAGGACTGGGACCCTAAGAAGTACGGCGGCTTCGACAGCCCCACCGTGGCCTATTCTGTGCTGG
TGGTGGCCAAAGTGGAAAAGGGCAAGTCCAAGAAACTGAAGAGTGTGAAAGAGCTGCTGGGGATCACCAT
CATGGAAAGAAGCAGCTTCGAGAAGAATCCCATCGACTTTCTGGAAGCCAAGGGCTACAAAGAAGTGAAA
AAGGACCTGATCATCAAGCTGCCTAAGTACTCCCTGTTCGAGCTGGAAAACGGCCGGAAGAGAATGCTGG
CCTCTGCCGGCGAACTGCAGAAGGGAAACGAACTGGCCCTGCCCTCCAAATATGTGAACTTCCTGTACCT
GGCCAGCCACTATGAGAAGCTGAAGGGCTCCCCCGAGGATAATGAGCAGAAACAGCTGTTTGTGGAACAG
CACAAACACTACCTGGACGAGATCATCGAGCAGATCAGCGAGTTCTCCAAGAGAGTGATCCTGGCCGACG
CTAATCTGGACAAGGTGCTGAGCGCCTACAACAAGCACAGAGACAAGCCTATCAGAGAGCAGGCCGAGAA
TATCATCCACCTGTTTACCCTGACCAATCTGGGAGCCCCTGCCGCCTTCAAGTACTTTGACACCACCATC
GACCGGAAGAGGTACACCAGCACCAAAGAGGTGCTGGACGCCACCCTGATCCACCAGAGCATCACCGGCC
TGTACGAGACACGGATCGACCTGTCTCAGCTGGGAGGCGACAAAAGGCCGGCGGCCACGAAAAAGGCCGG
CCAGGCAAAAAAGAAAAAGGGCGGTGGTAGCGGTGGCGGAAGCGGTGGAGGCAGTAAGGACAACACCGTG
CCCCTGAAGCTGATCGCCCTGCTGGCCAACGGCGAGTTCCACTCTGGCGAGCAGCTGGGAGAGACCCTGG
GAATGAGCAGAGCCGCCATCAACAAGCACATCCAGACACTGAGAGACTGGGGAGTGGACGTGTTCACCGT
GCCTGGCAAGGGCTACAGCCTGCCTGAGCCTATCCAGCTGCTGAACGCCAAGCAGATCCTGGGACAGCTG
GATGGCGGAAGCGTGGCCGTGCTGCCTGTGATCGACTCCACCAATCAGTACCTGCTGGACAGAATCGGAG
AGCTGAAGTCCGGCGACGCCTGCATCGCCGAGTACCAGCAGGCTGGCAGAGGAGGCAGAGGACGGAAGTG
GTTCAGCCCATTCGGAGCCAACCTGTACCTGTCCATGTTCTGGAGACTGGAGCAGGGACCTGCTGCTGCC
ATCGGACTGAGTCTGGTGATCGGAATCGTGATGGCCGAGGTGCTGAGAAAGCTGGGAGCCGACAAGGTGA
GAGTGAAGTGGCCTAATGACCTGTACCTCCAGGACCGCAAGCTGGCTGGCATCCTGGTGGAGCTGACAGG
CAAGACAGGCGATGCCGCTCAGATCGTGATCGGAGCCGGAATCAACATGGCCATGAGAAGAGTGGAGGAG
AGCGTGGTGAACCAGGGCTGGATCACCCTGCAGGAGGCTGGCATCAACCTGGACCGGAACACCCTGGCCG
CCATGCTGATCAGAGAGCTGAGAGCCGCTCTGGAGCTGTTCGAGCAGGAGGGACTGGCTCCTTACCTGAG
CAGATGGGAGAAGCTGGACAACTTCATCAACAGACCTGTGAAGCTGATCATCGGCGACAAGGAAATCTTC
GGCATCTCCAGAGGAATCGACAAGCAGGGAGCTCTGCTGCTGGAGCAGGACGGAATCATCAAGCCCTGGA
TGGGCGGAGAAATCTCCCTGAGAAGCGCAGAGAAGGCTTACCCTTACGATGTACCGGATTACGCATAG
